>Addgene plasmid #131128 | pET28a Halotag-CNA35 | addgene full sequence | sequence record 266312 | Addgene NGS Result
TAATACGACTCACTATAGGGGAATTGTGAGCGGATAACAATTCCCCTCTAGAAATAATTTTGTTTAACTT
TAAGAAGGAGATATACCATGGGCAGCAGCCATCATCATCATCATCACAGCAGCGGCCTGGTGCCGCGCGG
CAGCCATATGGCTAGCATGGCAGAAATCGGTACTGGCTTTCCATTCGACCCCCATTATGTGGAAGTCCTG
GGCGAGCGCATGCACTACGTCGATGTTGGTCCGCGCGATGGCACCCCTGTGCTGTTCCTGCACGGTAACC
CGACCTCCTCCTACGTGTGGCGCAACATCATCCCGCATGTTGCACCGACCCATCGCTGCATTGCTCCAGA
CCTGATCGGTATGGGCAAATCCGACAAACCAGACCTGGGTTATTTCTTCGACGACCACGTCCGCTTCATG
GATGCCTTCATCGAAGCCCTGGGTCTGGAAGAGGTCGTCCTGGTCATTCACGACTGGGGCTCCGCTCTGG
GTTTCCACTGGGCCAAGCGCAATCCAGAGCGCGTCAAAGGTATTGCATTTATGGAGTTCATCCGCCCTAT
CCCGACCTGGGACGAATGGCCAGAATTTGCCCGCGAGACCTTCCAGGCCTTCCGCACCACCGACGTCGGC
CGCAAGCTGATCATCGATCAGAACGTTTTTATCGAGGGTACGCTGCCGATGGGTGTCGTCCGCCCGCTGA
CTGAAGTCGAGATGGACCATTACCGCGAGCCGTTCCTGAATCCTGTTGACCGCGAGCCACTGTGGCGCTT
CCCAAACGAGCTGCCAATCGCCGGTGAGCCAGCGAACATCGTCGCGCTGGTCGAAGAATACATGGACTGG
CTGCACCAGTCCCCTGTCCCGAAGCTGCTGTTCTGGGGCACCCCAGGCGTTCTGATCCCACCGGCCGAAG
CCGCTCGCCTGGCCAAAAGCCTGCCTAACTGCAAGGCTGTGGACATCGGCCCGGGTCTGAATCTGCTGCA
AGAAGACAACCCGGACCTGATCGGCAGCGAGATCGCGCGCTGGCTGTCGACGCTCGAGATTTCCGGCGAG
CCAACCACTGAGGATCTGTACTTTCAGAGCTCCGGAGAATTCCACGGATCCGCACGAGATATTTCATCAA
CGAATGTTACAGATTTAACTGTATCACCGTCTAAGATAGAAGATGGTGGTAAAACGACAGTAAAAATGAC
GTTCGACGATAAAAATGGAAAAATACAAAATGGTGACATGATTAAAGTGGCATGGCCGACAAGCGGTACA
GTAAAGATAGAGGGTTATAGTAAAACAGTACCATTAACTGTTAAAGGTGAACAGGTGGGTCAAGCAGTTA
TTACACCAGACGGTGCAACAATTACATTCAATGATAAAGTAGAAAAATTAAGTGATGTTTCGGGATTTGC
AGAATTTGAAGTACAAGGAAGAAATTTAACGCAAACAAATACTTCAGATGACAAAGTAGCTACGATAACA
TCTGGGAATAAATCAACGAATGTTACGGTTCATAAAAGTGAAGCGGGAACAAGTAGTGTTTTCTATTATA
AAACGGGAGATATGCTACCAGAAGATACGACACATGTACGATGGTTTTTAAATATTAACAATGAAAAAAG
TTATGTATCGAAAGATATTACTATAAAGGATCAGATTCAAGGTGGACAGCAGTTAGATTTAAGCACATTA
AACATTAATGTGACAGGTACACATAGCAATTATTATAGTGGACAAAGTGCAATTACTGATTTTGAAAAAG
CCTTTCCAGGTTCTAAAATAACTGTTGATAATACGAAGAACACAATTGATGTAACAATTCCACAAGGCTA
TGGGTCATATAATAGTTTTTCAATTAACTACAAAACCAAAATTACGAATGAACAGCAAAAAGAGTTTGTT
AATAATTCACAAGCTTGGTATCAAGAGCATGGTAAGGAAGAAGTGAACGGGAAATCATTTAATCATACTG
TGCACAATATTAATGCTAATGCCGGTATTGAAGGTACTGTAAAAGGTGAATTAAAAGTTTTAAAACAGGA
TAAAGATACCAAGGCTTCAGTCGACCTGTAAGGCATTGCTCGAGCACCACCACCACCACCACTGAGATCC
GGCTGCTAACAAAGCCCGAAAGGAAGCTGAGTTGGCTGCTGCCACCGCTGAGCAATAACTAGCATAACCC
CTTGGGGCCTCTAAACGGGTCTTGAGGGGTTTTTTGCTGAAAGGAGGAACTATATCCGGATTGGCGAATG
GG
[124 nt withheld, positions 2243-2366]
C
[91 nt withheld, positions 2368-2458]
A
[49 nt withheld, positions 2460-2508]
CCTTTGACGTTGGAGTCCACGTTCTTT
[37 nt withheld, positions 2536-2572]
ACCCTATCTCGGTCTATTCTTTTGATTTATAAGGGATTTTGCCGATTTCGGCCTATTGGTTAAAAAATGA
GCTGATTTAACAAAAATTTAACGCGAATTTTAACAAAATATTAACGCTTACAATTTAGGTGGCACTTTTC
GGGGAAATGTGCGCGGAACCCCTATTTGTTTATTTTTCTAAATACATTCAAATATGTATCCGCTCATGAA
TTAATTCTTAGAAAAACTCATCGAGCATCAAATGAAACTGCAATTTATTCATATCAGGATTATCAATACC
ATATTTTTGAAAAAGCCGTTTCTGTAATGAAGGAGAAAACTCACCGAGGCAGTTCCATAGGATGGCAAGA
TCCTGGTATCGGTCTGCGATTCCGACTCGTCCAACATCAATACAACCTATTAATTTCCCCTCGTCAAAAA
TAAGGTTATCAAGTGAGAAATCACCATGAGTGACGACTGAATCCGGTGAGAATGGCAAAAGTTTATGCAT
TTCTTTCCAGACTTGTTCAACAGGCCAGCCATTACGCTCGTCATCAAAATCACTCGCATCAACCAAACCG
TTATTCATTCGTGATTGCGCCTGAGCGAGACGAAATACGCGATCGCTGTTAAAAGGACAATTACAAACAG
GAATCGAATGCAACCGGCGCAGGAACACTGCCAGCGCATCAACAATATTTTCACCTGAATCAGGATATTC
TTCTAATACCTGGAATGCTGTTTTCCCGGGGATCGCAGTGGTGAGTAACCATGCATCATCAGGAGTACGG
ATAAAATGCTTGATGGTCGGAAGAGGCATAAATTCCGTCAGCCAGTTTAGTCTGACCATCTCATCTGTAA
CATCATTGGCAACGCTACCTTTGCCATGTTTCAGAAACAACTCTGGCGCATCGGGCTTCCCATACAATCG
ATAGATTGTCGCACCTGATTGCCCGACATTATCGCGAGCCCATTTATACCCATATAAATCAGCATCCATG
TTGGAATTTAATCGCGGCCTAGAGCAAGACGTTTCCCGTTGAATATGGCTCATAACACCCCTTGTATTAC
TGTTTATGTAAGCAGACAGTTTTATTGTTCATGACCAAAATCCCTTAACGTGAGTTTTCGTTCCACTGAG
CGTCAGACCCCGTAGAAAAGATCAAAGGATCTTCTTGAGATCCTTTTTTTCTGCGCGTAATCTGCTGCTT
GCAAACAAAAAAACCACCGCTACCAGCGGTGGTTTGTTTGCCGGATCAAGAGCTACCAACTCTTTTTCCG
AAGGTAACTGGCTTCAGCAGAGCGCAGATACCAAATACTGTCCTTCTAGTGTAGCCGTAGTTAGGCCACC
ACTTCAAGAACTCTGTAGCACCGCCTACATACCTCGCTCTGCTAATCCTGTTACCAGTGGCTGCTGCCAG
TGGCGATAAGTCGTGTCTTACCGGGTTGGACTCAAGACGATAGTTACCGGATAAGGCGCAGCGGTCGGGC
TGAACGGGGGGTTCGTGCACACAGCCCAGCTTGGAGCGAACGACCTACACCGAACTGAGATACCTACAGC
GTGAGCTATGAGAAAGCGCCACGCTTCCCGAAGGGAGAAAGGCGGACAGGTATCCGGTAAGCGGCAGGGT
CGGAACAGGAGAGCGCACGAGGGAGCTTCCAGGGGGAAACGCCTGGTATCTTTATAGTCCTGTCGGGTTT
CGCCACCTCTGACTTGAGCGTCGATTTTTGTGATGCTCGTCAGGGGGGCGGAGCCTATGGAAAAACGCCA
GCAACGCGGCCTTTTTACGGTTCCTGGCCTTTTGCTGGCCTTTTGCTCACATGTTCTTTCCTGCGTTATC
CCCTGATTCTGTGGATAACCGTATTACCGCCTTTGAGTGAGCTGATACCGCTCGCCGCAGCCGAACGACC
GAGCGCAGCGAGTCAGTGAGCGAGGAAGCGGAAGAGCGCCTGATGCGGTATTTTCTCCTTACGCATCTGT
GCGGTATTTCACACCGCAATGGTGCACTCTCAGTACAATCTGCTCTGATGCCGCATAGTTAAGCCAGTAT
ACACTCCGCTATCGCTACGTGACTGGGTCATGGCTGCGCCCCGACACCCGCCAACACCCGCTGACGCGCC
CTGACGGGCTTGTCTGCTCCCGGCATCCGCTTACAGACAAGCTGTGACCGTCTCCGGGAGCTGCATGTGT
CAGAGGTTTTCACCGTCATCACCGAAACGCGCGAGGCAGCTGCGGTAAAGCTCATCAGCGTGGTCGTGAA
GCGATTCACAGATGTCTGCCTGTTCATCCGCGTCCAGCTCGTTGAGTTTCTCCAGAAGCGTTAATGTCTG
GCTTCTGATAAAGCGGGCCATGTTAAGGGCGGTTTTTTCCTGTTTGGTCACTGATGCCTCCGTGTAAGGG
GGATTTCTGTTCATGGGGGTAATGATACCGATGAAACGAGAGAGGATGCTCACGATACGGGTTACTGATG
ATGAACATGCCCGGTTACTGGAACGTTGTGAGGGTAAACAACTGGCGGTATGGATGCGGCGGGACCAGAG
AAAAATCACTCAGGGTCAATGCCAGCGCTTCGTTAATACAGATGTAGGTGTTCCACAGGGTAGCCAGCAG
CATCCTGCGATGCAGATCCGGAACATAATGGTGCAGGGCGCTGACTTCCGCGTTTCCAGACTTTACGAAA
CACGGAAACCGAAGACCATTCATGTTGTTGCTCAGGTCGCAGACGTTTTGCAGCAGCAGTCGCTTCACGT
TCGCTCGCGTATCGGTGATTCATTCTGCTAACCAGTAAGGCAACCCCGCCAGCCTAGCCGGGTCCTCAAC
GACAGGAGCACGATCATGCGCACCCGTGGGGCCGCCATGCCGGCGATAATGGCCTGCTTCTCGCCGAAAC
GTTTGGTGGCGGGACCAGTGACGAAGGCTTGAGCGAGGGCGTGCAAGATTCCGAATACCGCAAGCGACAG
GCCGATCATCGTCGCGCTCCAGCGAAAGCGGTCCTCGCCGAAAATGACCCAGAGCGCTGCCGGCACCTGT
CCTACGAGTTGCATGATAAAGAAGACAGTCATAAGTGCGGCGACGATAGTCATGCCCCGCGCCCACCGGA
AGGAGCTGACTGGGTTGAAGGCTCTCAAGGGCATCGGTCGAGATCCCGGTGCCTAATGAGTGAGCTAACT
TACATTAATTGCGTTGCGCTCACTGCCCGCTTTCCAGTCGGGAAACCTGTCGTGCCAGCTGCATTAATGA
ATCGGCCAACGCGCGGGGAGAGGCGGTTTGCGTATTGGGCGCCAGGGTGGTTTTTCTTTTCACCAGTGAG
ACGGGCAACAGCTGATTGCCCTTCACCGCCTGGCCCTGAGAGAGTTGCAGCAAGCGGTCCACGCTGGTTT
GCCCCAGCAGGCGAAAATCCTGTTTGATGGTGGTTAACGGCGGGATATAACATGAGCTGTCTTCGGTATC
GTCGTATCCCACTACCGAGATATCCGCACCAACGCGCAGCCCGGACTCGGTAATGGCGCGCATTGCGCCC
AGCGCCATCTGATCGTTGGCAACCAGCATCGCAGTGGGAACGATGCCCTCATTCAGCATTTGCATGGTTT
GTTGAAAACCGGACATGGCACTCCAGTCGCCTTCCCGTTCCGCTATCGGCTGAATTTGATTGCGAGTGAG
ATATTTATGCCAGCCAGCCAGACGCAGACGCGCCGAGACAGAACTTAATGGGCCCGCTAACAGCGCGATT
TGCTGGTGACCCAATGCGACCAGATGCTCCACGCCCAGTCGCGTACCGTCTTCATGGGAGAAAATAATAC
TGTTGATGGGTGTCTGGTCAGAGACATCAAGAAATAACGCCGGAACATTAGTGCAGGCAGCTTCCACAGC
AATGGCATCCTGGTCATCCAGCGGATAGTTAATGATCAGCCCACTGACGCGTTGCGCGAGAAGATTGTGC
ACCGCCGCTTTACAGGCTTCGACGCCGCTTCGTTCTACCATCGACACCACCACGCTGGCACCCAGTTGAT
CGGCGCGAGATTTAATCGCCGCGACAATTTGCGACGGCGCGTGCAGGGCCAGACTGGAGGTGGCAACGCC
AATCAGCAACGACTGTTTGCCCGCCAGTTGTTGTGCCACGCGGTTGGGAATGTAATTCAGCTCCGCCATC
GCCGCTTCCACTTTTTCCCGCGTTTTCGCAGAAACGTGGCTGGCCTGGTTCACCACGCGGGAAACGGTCT
GATAAGAGACACCGGCATACTCTGCGACATCGTATAACGTTACTGGTTTCACATTCACCACCCTGAATTG
ACTCTCTTCCGGGCGCTATCATGCCATACCGCGAAAGGTTTTGCGCCATTCGATGGTGTCCGGGATCTCG
ACGCTCTCCCTTATGCGACTCCTGCATTAGGAAGCAGCCCAGTAGTAGGTTGAGGCCGTTGAGCACCGCC
GCCGCAAGGAATGGTGCATGCAAGGAGATGGCGCCCAACAGTCCCCCGGCCACGGGGCCTGCCACCATAC
CCACGCCGAAACAAGCGCTCATGAGCCCGAAGTGGCGAGCCCGATCTTCCCCATCGGTGATGTCGGCGAT
ATAGGCGCCAGCAACCGCACCTGTGGCGCCGGTGATGCCGGCCACGATGCGTCCGGCGTAGAGGATCGAG
ATCTCGATCCCGCGAAAT
Features (pLannotate 1.2.2; 23 found; start..end, strand, type, name):
      1..19      +  promoter       T7 promoter: promoter for bacteriophage T7 RNA polymerase
     20..44      +  protein_bind   lac operator: The lac repressor binds to the lac operator to inhibit transcription in E. coli. This inhibition can be relieved by adding lactose or isopropyl-β-D-thiogalactopyranoside (IPTG). lac repressor encoded by lacI
     59..81      +  RBS            RBS: efficient ribosome binding site from bacteriophage T7 gene 10 (Olins and Rangwala, 1989)
    100..116     +  CDS            capTEV™ (fragment): composite tag for in vivo biotinylation, TEV protease cleavage, and 6xHis tagging
    127..144     +  CDS            thrombin site: thrombin recognition and cleavage site
    157..1047    +  CDS            HaloTag®: modified bacterial dehalogenase that forms covalent bonds with chloroalkane derivatives
   1060..1080    +  CDS            TEV site: tobacco etch virus (TEV) protease recognition and cleavage site
   1099..2052    +  CDS            cna (fragment): CNA_STAAU - Experimental evidence at protein level: Swiss-Prot protein existence level 1. Collagen-binding adhesin that mediates bacterial adherence to collagenous tissues such as cartilage (PubMed:8218209). Participates in the infectious process by acting as a virulence factor in many different animal models of staphylococcal infections including arthritis, endocarditis and keratitis (PubMed:10816547, PubMed:15181582). Inhibits the activation of the classical complement pathway by interacting with host C1q and interfering with the association between host C1r with C1q (PubMed:23720782). From
   2075..2092    +  CDS            9xHis (fragment): 9xHis affinity tag
   2102..2151    +  CDS            SET1 (fragment): solubility-enhancement tag derived from T7 phage gene 10B
   2159..2206    +  terminator     T7 terminator: transcription terminator for bacteriophage T7 RNA polymerase
   2243..2671    +  rep_origin     f1 ori (sequence partly withheld): f1 bacteriophage origin of replication; arrow indicates direction of (+) strand synthesis
   2724..2781    +  promoter       AmpR promoter (fragment): bla
   2790..3605    -  CDS            KanR: aminoglycoside phosphotransferase; aph(3')-Ia; confers resistance to kanamycin in bacteria or G418 (Geneticin®) in eukaryotes
   3727..4315    +  rep_origin     ori: high-copy-number ColE1/pMB1/pBR322/pUC origin of replication
   4501..4640    -  misc_feature   bom: basis of mobility region from pBR322
   4742..4933    -  CDS            rop: Rop protein, which maintains plasmids at low copy number; rop
   4950..5330    +  CDS            YPB1_ECOLX: Protein predicted: Swiss-Prot protein existence level 4. From Escherichia coli.
   5402..5693    -  CDS            TcR (fragment): tetracycline efflux protein; tet; confers resistance to tetracycline
   5708..5729    -  protein_bind   CAP binding site: CAP binding activates transcription in the presence of cAMP. E. coli catabolite activator protein
   5742..6824    -  CDS            lacI: lac repressor; lacI; The lac repressor binds to the lac operator to inhibit transcription in E. coli. This inhibition can be relieved by adding lactose or isopropyl-β-D-thiogalactopyranoside (IPTG).
   6825..6902    -  promoter       lacI promoter: lacI
   6910..7189    -  CDS            TcR (fragment): tetracycline efflux protein; tet; confers resistance to tetracycline
