[The description below was written by a language model from this plasmid's Addgene catalogue record and pLannotate feature annotations shown in this document.]
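Description:
pET28a Halotag-CNA35 is a bacterial expression plasmid built on the pET28a backbone for producing a recombinant collagen-binding probe in E. coli. It is selected with kanamycin (KanR, aminoglycoside phosphotransferase) and replicates from a ColE1/pBR322-type origin accompanied by the rop gene and bom region; an f1 origin is also present. Short tetracycline-resistance fragments annotated in the backbone are pBR322-derived remnants rather than functional markers. The catalogue lists the plasmid at about 7.2 kb, and the sequenced record is of similar length.

The expression cassette uses the T7 promoter with an adjacent lac operator and the T7 gene 10 ribosome binding site, ending at the T7 terminator. The plasmid-borne lacI gene supplies repressor, so transcription is IPTG-inducible in a host that provides T7 RNA polymerase; the record names BL21(DE3) as the expression strain. The open reading frame begins with a short tag fragment consistent with a vector His tag and a thrombin cleavage site, followed by HaloTag, a TEV protease site, and a fragment of the Staphylococcus aureus collagen adhesin gene cna, corresponding to CNA35. A further histidine-tag fragment lies downstream of the insert, although the feature table does not show whether it is read in frame.

HaloTag is a modified dehalogenase that bonds covalently to chloroalkane ligands, so the purified fusion can be coupled to a chosen HaloTag dye. CNA35 then directs that label to collagen, which matches the stated purpose of collagen labelling. The depositor notes that the construct was modified from an earlier deposited plasmid to express the HaloTag version.
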