Addgene plasmid #131128: pET28a Halotag-CNA35
Purpose: Halotag-CNA35 peptide for Collagen labelling
Depositing lab: Samantha Stehbens. Depositing organization: University of Queensland. Publication: Compression-dependent microtubule reinforcement enables cells to navigate confined environments. Ju RJ, Falconer AD, Schmidt CJ, Enriquez Martinez MA, Dean KM, Fiolka RP, Sester DP, Nobis M, Timpson P, Lomakin AJ, Danuser G, White MD, Haass NK, Oelz DB, Stehbens SJ. Nat Cell Biol. 2024 Sep;26(9):1520-1534. doi: 10.1038/s41556-024-01476-x. Epub 2024 Aug 19. PubMed 39160291.
Backbone
  Vector backbone: pET28a
  Total vector size (bp): 7181
  Vector type: Bacterial Expression
Growth in bacteria
  Bacterial resistance: Kanamycin, 50 μg/mL
  Growth temperature: 30°C
  Growth strain: DH5alpha
  Growth instructions: Use BL21 (DE3) for protein expression.
  Copy number: Unknown
Gene/Insert
  Gene/Insert name: Halotag-CNA35 (alt name: Halotag-Collagen-binding adhesion protein 35)
  Species: staphylococcus aureus
  Insert size (bp): 1929
  Tag / fusion protein: Halotag (N terminal on backbone)
Resource information
  A portion of this plasmid was derived from a plasmid made by: https://www.addgene.org/61603/
Terms and licenses: Academic/Nonprofit Terms; Industry Terms: Not Available to Industry
Depositor comments: Modified from https://www.addgene.org/61603/ to express Halotag-CNA35. Please visit https://www.biorxiv.org/content/10.1101/2022.02.08.479516v2 for bioRxiv preprint.
How to cite: pET28a Halotag-CNA35 was a gift from Samantha Stehbens (Addgene plasmid # 131128 ; http://n2t.net/addgene:131128 ; RRID:Addgene_131128)
